>Addgene plasmid #214529 | AiP1726 - pAAV-AiE2395m-minBG-SYFP2-WPRE-BGHpA | addgene full sequence | sequence record 432554 | Addgene NGS Result
AAGCCGGCG
[46 nt withheld, positions 10-55]
A
[95 nt withheld, positions 57-151]
TATGCGGTGTGAAATACCGCACAGATGCGTAAGGAGAAAATACCGCATCAGGCGCCCCTGCAGGCAGCTG
CGCGCTCGCTCGCTCACTGAGGCCGCCCGGGCAAAGCCCGGGCGTCGGGCGACCTTTGGTCGCCCGGCCT
CAGTGAGCGAGCGAGCGCGCAGAGAGGGAGTGGCCAACTCCATCACTAGGGGTTCCTGCGGCCGCTCGGT
CCGCACGTGAGATCTCATGCCTGCTATTGTCTTCCCAATCCTCCCCCTTGCTGTCCTGCCCCACCCCACC
CCCCAGAATAGAATGACACCTACTCAGACAATGCGATGCAATTTCCTCATTTTATTAGGAAAGGACAGTG
GGAGTGGCACCTTCCAGGGTCAAGGAAGGCACGGGGGAGGGGCAAACAACAGATGGCTGGCAACTAGAAG
GCACAGTCGAAGATCTCTCGAGCCACGGAATTGTCAGTGCCCAACAGCCGAGCCCCTGTCCAGCAGCGGG
CAAGGCAGGCGGCGATGAGTTCCGCCGTGGCAAGAACTAACCAGGATTTATACAAGGAGGAGAAAATGAA
AGCCATACGGGAAGCAATAGCATGATACAAAGGCATTAAAGCAGCGTATCCACATAGCGTAAAAGGAGCA
ACATAGTTAAGAATACCAGTCAATCTTTCACAAATTTTGTAATCCAGAGGTTGATTATGATATCGAATTC
GCGGCCGCGGCGCGCCGTCGACTTACTTGTACAGCTCGTCCATGCCGAGAGTGATCCCGGCGGCGGTCAC
GAACTCCAGCAGGACCATGTGATCGCGCTTCTCGTTGGGGTCTTTGCTCAGCTTGGACTGGTAGCTCAGG
TAGTGGTTGTCGGGCAGCAGCACGGGGCCGTCGCCGATGGGGGTGTTCTGCTGGTAGTGGTCGGCGAGCT
GCACGCCGCCGTCCTCGATGTTGTGGCGGATCTTGAAGTTGGCCTTGATGCCGTTCTTCTGCTTGTCGGC
GGTGATATAGACGTTGTGGCTGTTGTAGTTGTACTCCAGCTTGTGCCCCAGGATGTTGCCGTCCTCCTTG
AAGTCGATGCCCTTCAGCTCGATGCGGTTCACCAGGGTGTCGCCCTCGAACTTCACCTCGGCGCGGGTCT
TGTAGTTGCCGTCGTCCTTGAAGAAGATGGTGCGCTCCTGGACGTAGCCTTCGGGCATGGCGGACTTGAA
GAAGTCGTGCTGCTTCATGTGGTCGGGGTAGCGGGCGAAGCACTGCACGCCGTAGCCCAGGGTGGTCACG
AGGGTGGGCCAGGGCACGGGCAGCTTGCCGGTGGTGCAGATCAGCTTCAGGGTCAGCTTGCCGTAGGTGG
CATCGCCCTCGCCCTCGCCGGACACGCTGAACTTGTGGCCGTTTACGTCGCCGTCCAGCTCGACCAGGAT
GGGCACCACCCCGGTGAACAGCTCCTCGCCCTTGCTCACCATGGTGGCGACCGGTAGCGCTAGCTTCGAA
AGATCTGGATCCCAGAAGCAAATGTAAGCAATAGATGGCTCTGCCCTGACTTTTATGCCCAGCCCGAGCT
CCGTGAATGCAAAGCAGTATGTAATAAATTATGTGTCTTTTTAAGCAATGAATAAATGTTAAGCAAACAG
ATATGATGATACTTTTTGATTGCTCTCTCTCTCTCTCTCTTTCTCAAAAAAAAATCCCAGCTCCCTCTCA
CTGTGTTTGCTTGCCAGGAAGCTTCAGTGGTGCCTTTGTGTAAGCAGTTTCTGGTGTTGAGATTTAAAAA
TAAAACAGGGCTTACTTTCTAGCACGCTTGTCCTTTCAAGGATAGAGCTGTAGCTCAAACATCCATCCAG
AGTCTGGAGGGTTCACTAAGGCCTTTTCATTTCTCCGAGCGCACGATTATTACTCTTACAACGCGTGCGG
CCGCAGGAACCCCTAGTGATGGAGTTGGCCACTCCCTCTCTGCGCGCTCGCTCGCTCACTGAGGCCGGGC
GACCAAAGGTCGCCCGACGCCCGGGCGGCCTCAGTGAGCGAGCGAGCGCGCAGCTGCCTGCAGGACATGT
GAGCAAAAGGCCAGCAAAAGGCCAGGAACCGTAAAAAGGCCGCGTTGCTGGCGTTTTTCCATAGGCTCCG
CCCCCCTGACGAGCATCACAAAAATCGACGCTCAAGTCAGAGGTGGCGAAACCCGACAGGACTATAAAGA
TACCAGGCGTTTCCCCCTGGAAGCTCCCTCGTGCGCTCTCCTGTTCCGACCCTGCCGCTTACCGGATACC
TGTCCGCCTTTCTCCCTTCGGGAAGCGTGGCGCTTTCTCATAGCTCACGCTGTAGGTATCTCAGTTCGGT
GTAGGTCGTTCGCTCCAAGCTGGGCTGTGTGCACGAACCCCCCGTTCAGCCCGACCGCTGCGCCTTATCC
GGTAACTATCGTCTTGAGTCCAACCCGGTAAGACACGACTTATCGCCACTGGCAGCAGCCACTGGTAACA
GGATTAGCAGAGCGAGGTATGTAGGCGGTGCTACAGAGTTCTTGAAGTGGTGGCCTAACTACGGCTACAC
TAGAAGAACAGTATTTGGTATCTGCGCTCTGCTGAAGCCAGTTACCTTCGGAAAAAGAGTTGGTAGCTCT
TGATCCGGCAAACAAACCACCGCTGGTAGCGGTGGTTTTTTTGTTTGCAAGCAGCAGATTACGCGCAGAA
AAAAAGGATCTCAAGAAGATCCTTTGATCTTTTCTACGGGGTCTGACGCTCAGTGGAACGAAAACTCACG
TTAAGGGATTTTGGTCATGAGATTATCAAAAAGGATCTTCACCTAGATCCTTTTAAATTAAAAATGAAGT
TTTAAATCAATCTAAAGTATATATGAGTAAACTTGGTCTGACAGTTACCAATGCTTAATCAGTGAGGCAC
CTATCTCAGCGATCTGTCTATTTCGTTCATCCATAGTTGCCTGACTCCCCGTCGTGTAGATAACTACGAT
ACGGGAGGGCTTACCATCTGGCCCCAGTGCTGCAATGATACCGCGAGACCCACGCTCACCGGCTCCAGAT
TTATCAGCAATAAACCAGCCAGCCGGAAGGGCCGAGCGCAGAAGTGGTCCTGCAACTTTATCCGCCTCCA
TCCAGTCTATTAATTGTTGCCGGGAAGCTAGAGTAAGTAGTTCGCCAGTTAATAGTTTGCGCAACGTTGT
TGCCATTGCTACAGGCATCGTGGTGTCACGCTCGTCGTTTGGTATGGCTTCATTCAGCTCCGGTTCCCAA
CGATCAAGGCGAGTTACATGATCCCCCATGTTGTGCAAAAAAGCGGTTAGCTCCTTCGGTCCTCCGATCG
TTGTCAGAAGTAAGTTGGCCGCAGTGTTATCACTCATGGTTATGGCAGCACTGCATAATTCTCTTACTGT
CATGCCATCCGTAAGATGCTTTTCTGTGACTGGTGAGTACTCAACCAAGTCATTCTGAGAATAGTGTATG
CGGCGACCGAGTTGCTCTTGCCCGGCGTCAATACGGGATAATACCGCGCCACATAGCAGAACTTTAAAAG
TGCTCATCATTGGAAAACGTTCTTCGGGGCGAAAACTCTCAAGGATCTTACCGCTGTTGAGATCCAGTTC
GATGTAACCCACTCGTGCACCCAACTGATCTTCAGCATCTTTTACTTTCACCAGCGTTTCTGGGTGAGCA
AAAACAGGAAGGCAAAATGCCGCAAAAAAGGGAATAAGGGCGACACGGAAATGTTGAATACTCATACTCT
TCCTTTTTCAATATTATTGAAGCATTTATCAGGGTTATTGTCTCATGAGCGGATACATATTTGAATGTAT
TTAGAAAAATAAACAAATAGGGGTTCCGCGCACATTTCCCCGAAAAGTGCCACCTGACGTCTAAGAAACC
ATTATTATCATGACATTAACCTATAAAAATAGGCGTATCACGAGGCCCTTTCGTCTCGCGCGTTTCGGTG
ATGACGGTGAAAACCTCTGACACATGCAGCTCCCGGAGACGGTCACAGCTTGTCTGTAAGCGGATGCCGG
GAGCAGACAAGCCCGTCAGGGCGCGTCAGCGGGTGTTGGCGGGTGTCGGGGCTGGCTTAACTATGCGGCA
TCAGAGCAGATTGTACTGAGAGTGCACCATAAAATTGTAAACGTTAATATTTTGTTAAAATTCGCGTTAA
ATTTTTGTTAAATCAGCTCATTTTTTAACCAATAGACCGAAATCGGCAAAATCCCTTATAAATCAAAAGA
ATAGCCCGAGATAGAGT
[37 nt withheld, positions 4369-4405]
AAAGAACGTGGACTCCAACGTCAAAGG
[133 nt withheld, positions 4433-4565]
Features (pLannotate 1.2.2; 14 found; start..end, strand, type, name):
    152..203     +  misc_feature   bom (fragment): basis of mobility region from pBR322
    208..348     -  repeat_region  AAV2 ITR: inverted terminal repeat of adeno-associated virus serotype 2 inverted
    466..577     -  polyA_signal   bGH poly(A) signal: bovine growth hormone polyadenylation signal
    594..674     -  misc_feature   WPRE (fragment): woodchuck hepatitis virus posttranscriptional regulatory element
    680..837     -  misc_feature   WPRE (fragment): woodchuck hepatitis virus posttranscriptional regulatory element
    877..1593    -  CDS            SYFP2: SYFP2 is a basic (constitutively fluorescent) yellow fluorescent protein published in 2006, derived from Aequorea victoria. It is reported to be a very rapidly-maturing monomer with moderate acid sensitivity.
   2081..2108    -  repeat_region  AAV2 ITR (fragment): inverted terminal repeat of adeno-associated virus serotype 2 inverted
   2137..2164    -  repeat_region  AAV2 ITR (fragment): inverted terminal repeat of adeno-associated virus serotype 2 inverted
   2237..2825    -  rep_origin     ori: high-copy-number ColE1/pMB1/pBR322/pUC origin of replication
   2996..3856    -  CDS            AmpR: β-lactamase; bla; confers resistance to ampicillin, carbenicillin, and related antibiotics
   3857..3961    -  promoter       AmpR promoter: bla
   4056..4091    +  CDS            rop (fragment): Rop protein, which maintains plasmids at low copy number; rop
   4193..4242    +  misc_feature   bom (fragment): basis of mobility region from pBR322
   4243..133     -  rep_origin     f1 ori (across the origin) (sequence partly withheld): f1 bacteriophage origin of replication; arrow indicates direction of (+) strand synthesis
