[The description below was written by a language model from this plasmid's Addgene catalogue record and pLannotate feature annotations shown in this document.]
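Description:
AiP1726 - pAAV-AiE2395m-minBG-SYFP2-WPRE-BGHpA is an AAV transfer plasmid built on a pAAV2 backbone, intended for packaging a recombinant adeno-associated virus genome that reports the activity of a candidate brain enhancer. It is propagated in E. coli as a high-copy plasmid through a ColE1/pUC-type origin and selected with ampicillin via the β-lactamase gene and its native promoter. The backbone also carries an f1 phage origin and short pBR322-derived remnants (bom and rop fragments). The 4,565 nt sequenced record shows one full AAV2 inverted terminal repeat and, on the other side of the cassette, only short ITR fragments. This may reflect the difficulty of sequencing or annotating these repeats, or a truncated ITR, and the record does not say which.

Between the ITRs, the enhancer AiE2395m is placed upstream of a minimal beta-globin promoter (minBG), which has little activity alone and so makes transcription depend on the enhancer. This pair drives SYFP2, a fast-maturing monomeric yellow fluorescent protein derived from Aequorea victoria. The coding sequence is followed by a WPRE, annotated here as two short fragments suggestive of a shortened version, which enhances transcript stability and expression, and by the bovine growth hormone polyadenylation signal. The enhancer and minimal promoter are not annotated in the feature table, but presumably occupy the unannotated interval between SYFP2 and the upstream ITR fragments. The enhancer was inserted by Gibson assembly at an SgrAI site that was destroyed.

According to the record, the enhancer is designed to drive AAV-mediated transgene expression in specific populations of brain cells, as part of a collection of enhancer AAVs for genetic access to cortical cell types. The specific target population is not stated.
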