Addgene plasmid #214529: AiP1726 - pAAV-AiE2395m-minBG-SYFP2-WPRE-BGHpA
Purpose: AiE2395m is an enhancer sequence, designed to drive AAV-mediated transgene expression in specific populations of brain cells
Depositing lab: Allen Institute for Brain Science & Bosiljka Tasic. Depositing organization: Allen Institute. Publication: A suite of enhancer AAVs and transgenic mouse lines for genetic access to cortical cell types. Ben-Simon Y, Hooper M, Narayan S, Daigle TL, Dwivedi D, Way SW, Oster A, Stafford DA, Mich JK, Taormina MJ, Martinez RA, Opitz-Araya X, Roth JR, Alexander JR, Allen S, Amster A, Arbuckle J, Ayala A, Baker PM, Bakken TE, Barcelli T, Barta S, Bendrick J, Bertagnolli D, Bielstein C, Bishwakarma P, Bowlus J, Boyer G, Brouner K, Casian B, Casper T, Chakka AB, Chakrabarty R, Chance RK, Chavan S, Clark M, Colbert K, Collman F, Daniel S, Departee M, DiValentin P, Donadio N, Dotson N, Egdorf T, Fliss T, Gabitto M, Garcia J, Gary A, Gasperini M, Gloe J, Goldy J, Gore BB, Graybuck L, Greisman N, Haeseleer F, Halterman C, Haradon Z, Hastings SD, Helback O, Ho W, Hockemeyer D, Huang C, Huff S, Hunker A, Johansen N, Jones D, Juneau Z, Kalmbach B, Kannan M, Khem S, Kussick E, Kutsal R, Larsen R, Lee C, Lee AY, Leibly M, Lenz GH, Li S, Liang E, Lusk N, Madigan Z, Malloy J, Malone J, McCue R, Melchor J, Mollenkopf T, Moosman S, Morin E, Newman D, Ng L, Ngo K, Omstead V, Otto S, Oyama A, Pena N, Pham T, Phillips E, Pom CA, Potekhina L, Ransford S, Ray PL, Rette D, Reynoldson C, Rimorin C, Rocha D, Ruiz A, Sanchez REA, Sawyer L, Sedeno-Cortes A, Sevigny JP, Shapovalova N, Shepard N, Shulga L, Sigler AR, Siverts L, Soliman S, Somasundaram S, Staats B, Stewart K, Szelenyi E, Tieu M, Trader C, Tran A, van Velthoven CTJ, Walker M, Wang Y, Weed N, Wirthlin M, Wood T, Wynalda B, Yao Z, Zhou T, Ariza J, Dee N, Reding M, Ronellenfitch K, Mufti S, Sunkin SM, Smith KA, Esposito L, Waters J, Thyagarajan B, Yao S, Lein ES, Zeng H, Levi BP, Ngai J, Ting JT, Tasic B. Cell. 2025 May 16:S0092-8674(25)00513-6. doi: 10.1016/j.cell.2025.05.002. PubMed 40403729.
Backbone
  Vector backbone: pAAV2
  Vector type: AAV
Growth in bacteria
  Bacterial resistance: Ampicillin, 100 μg/mL
  Growth temperature: 37°C
  Growth strain: NEB Stable
  Copy number: High Copy
Gene/Insert
  Gene/Insert name: SYFP2
  Species: Synthetic
  Promoter: minBG
  Cloning method: Gibson Cloning
Terms and licenses: Academic/Nonprofit Terms; Industry Terms: Not Available to Industry
Depositor comments: 5' Cloning Site: SgrAI (destroyed), 3' Cloning Site: SgrAI (destroyed). Please visit https://doi.org/10.1101/2024.06.10.597244 for bioRxiv preprint.
How to cite: AiP1726 - pAAV-AiE2395m-minBG-SYFP2-WPRE-BGHpA was a gift from Allen Institute for Brain Science & Bosiljka Tasic (Addgene plasmid # 214529 ; http://n2t.net/addgene:214529 ; RRID:Addgene_214529)
